>Addgene plasmid #53942 | MX2_pCSdest | addgene full sequence | sequence record 235411 | Addgene NGS Result
GCCAATTCAATATGGCGTATATGGACTCATGCCAATTCAATATGGTGGATCTGGACCTGTGCCAATTCAA
TATGGCGTATATGGACTCGTGCCAATTCAATATGGTGGATCTGGACCCCAGCCAATTCAATATGGCGGAC
TTGGCACCATGCCAATTCAATATGGCGGACCTGGCACTGTGCCAACTGGGGAGGGGTCTACTTGGCACGG
TGCCAAGTTTGAGGAGGGGTCTTGGCCCTGTGCCAAGTCCGCCATATTGAATTGGCATGGTGCCAATAAT
GGCGGCCATATTGGCTATATGCCAGGATCAATATATAGGCAATATCCAATATGGCCCTATGCCAATATGG
CTATTGGCCAGGTTCAATACTATGTATTGGCCCTATGCCATATAGTATTCCATATATGGGTTTTCCTATT
GACGTAGATAGCCCCTCCCAATGGGCGGTCCCATATACCATATATGGGGCTTCCTAATACCGCCCATAGC
CACTCCCCCATTGACGTCAATGGTCTCTATATATGGTCTTTCCTATTGACGTCATATGGGCGGTCCTATT
GACGTATATGGCGCCTCCCCCATTGACGTCAATTACGGTAAATGGCCCGCCTGGCTCAATGCCCATTGAC
GTCAATAGGACCACCCACCATTGACGTCAATGGGATGGCTCATTGCCCATTCATATCCGTTCTCACGCCC
CCTATTGACGTCAATGACGGTAAATGGCCCACTTGGCAGTACATCAATATCTATTAATAGTAACTTGGCA
AGTACATTACTATTGGAAGTACGCCAGGGTACATTGGCAGTACTCCCATTGACGTCAATGGCGGTAAATG
GCCCGCGATGGCTGCCAAGTACATCCCCATTGACGTCAATGGGGAGGGGCAATGACGCAAATGGGCGTTC
CATTGACGTAAATGGGCGGTAGGCGTGCCTAATGGGAGGTCTATATAAGCAATGCTCGTTTAGGGAACCG
CCATTCTGCCTGGGGACGTCGGAGCAAGCTTGATTTAGGTGACACTATAGAATACAAGCTACTTGTTCTT
TTTGCAGGATCCCATCGATTCGAATTCAAGGATCACAAGTTTGTACAAAAAAGCAGGCACCATGTCTAAG
GCCCACAAGCCTTGGCCCTACCGGAGGAGAAGTCAATTTTCTTCTCGAAAATACCTGAAAAAAGAAATGA
ATTCCTTCCAGCAACAGCCACCGCCATTCGGCACAGTGCCACCACAAATGATGTTTCCTCCAAACTGGCA
GGGGGCAGAGAAGGACGCTGCTTTCCTCGCCAAGGACTTCAACTTTCTCACTTTGAACAATCAGCCACCA
CCAGGAAACAGGAGCCAACCAAGGGCAATGGGGCCCGAGAACAACCTGTACAGCCAGTACGAGCAGAAGG
TGCGCCCCTGCATTGACCTCATCGACTCCCTGCGGGCTCTGGGTGTGGAGCAGGACCTGGCCCTGCCAGC
CATCGCCGTCATCGGGGACCAGAGCTCGGGCAAGAGCTCTGTGCTGGAGGCACTGTCAGGAGTCGCGCTT
CCCAGAGGCAGCGGAATCGTAACCAGGTGTCCGCTGGTGCTGAAACTGAAAAAGCAGCCCTGTGAGGCAT
GGGCCGGAAGGATCAGCTACCGGAACACCGAGCTAGAGCTTCAGGACCCTGGCCAGGTGGAGAAAGAGAT
ACACAAAGCCCAGAACGTCATGGCCGGGAATGGCCGGGGCATCAGCCATGAGCTCATCAGCCTGGAGATC
ACCTCCCCTGAGGTTCCAGACCTGACCATCATTGACCTTCCCGGCATCACCAGGGTGGCTGTGGACAACC
AGCCCCGAGACATCGGACTGCAGATCAAGGCTCTCATCAAGAAGTACATCCAGAGGCAGCAGACGATCAA
CTTGGTGGTGGTTCCCTGTAACGTGGACATTGCCACCACGGAGGCGCTGAGCATGGCCCATGAGGTGGAC
CCGGAAGGGGACAGGACCATCGGTATCCTGACCAAACCAGATCTAATGGACAGGGGCACTGAGAAAAGCG
TCATGAATGTGGTGCGGAACCTCACGTACCCCCTCAAGAAGGGCTACATGATTGTGAAGTGCCGGGGCCA
GCAGGAGATCACAAACAGGCTGAGCTTGGCAGAGGCAACCAAGAAAGAAATTACATTCTTTCAAACACAT
CCATATTTCAGAGTTCTCCTGGAGGAGGGGTCAGCCACGGTTCCCCGACTGGCAGAAAGACTTACCACTG
AACTCATCATGCATATCCAAAAATCGCTCCCGTTGTTAGAAGGACAAATAAGGGAGAGCCACCAGAAGGC
GACCGAGGAGCTGCGGCGTTGCGGGGCTGACATCCCCAGCCAGGAGGCCGACAAGATGTTCTTTCTAATT
GAGAAAATCAAGATGTTTAATCAGGACATCGAAAAGTTAGTAGAAGGAGAAGAAGTTGTAAGGGAGAATG
AGACCCGTTTATACAACAAAATCAGAGAGGATTTTAAAAACTGGGTAGGCATACTTGCAACTAATACCCA
AAAAGTTAAAAATATTATCCACGAAGAAGTTGAAAAATATGAAAAGCAGTATCGAGGCAAGGAGCTTCTG
GGATTTGTCAACTACAAGACATTTGAGATCATCGTGCATCAGTACATCCAGCAGCTGGTGGAGCCCGCCC
TTAGCATGCTCCAGAAAGCCATGGAAATTATCCAGCAAGCTTTCATTAACGTGGCCAAAAAACATTTTGG
CGAATTTTTCAACCTTAACCAAACTGTTCAGAGCACGATTGAAGACATAAAAGTGAAACACACAGCAAAG
GCAGAAAACATGATCCAACTTCAGTTCAGAATGGAGCAGATGGTTTTTTGTCAAGATCAGATTTACAGTG
TTGTTCTGAAGAAAGTCCGAGAAGAGATTTTTAACCCTCTGGGGACGCCTTCACAGAATATGAAGTTGAA
CTCTCATTTTCCCAGTAATGAGTCTTCGGTTTCCTCCTTTACTGAAATAGGCATCCACCTGAATGCCTAC
TTCTTGGAAACCAGCAAACGTCTCGCCAACCAGATCCCATTTATAATTCAGTATTTTATGCTCCGAGAGA
ATGGTGACTCCTTGCAGAAAGCCATGATGCAGATACTACAGGAAAAAAATCGCTATTCCTGGCTGCTTCA
AGAGCAGAGTGAGACCGCTACCAAGAGAAGAATCCTTAAGGAGAGAATTTACCGGCTCACTCAGGCGCGA
CACGCACTCTGTCAATTCTCCAGCAAAGAGATCCACTGAAACCCAGCTTTCTTGTACAAAGTGGTGATCC
TCTCGAGCCTCTAGAACTATAGTGAGTCGTATTACGTAGATCCAGACATGATAAGATACATTGATGAGTT
TGGACAAACCACAACTAGAATGCAGTGAAAAAAATGCTTTATTTGTGAAATTTGTGATGCTATTGCTTTA
TTTGTAACCATTATAAGCTGCAATAAACAAGTTAACAACAACAATTGCATTCATTTTATGTTTCAGGTTC
AGGGGGAGGTGTGGGAGGTTTTTTAATTCGCGGCCGCGGCGCCAATGCATTGGGCCCGGTACCCAGCTTT
TGTTCCCTTTAGTGAGGGTTAATTGCGCGCTTGGCGTAATCATGGTCATAGCTGTTTCCTGTGTGAAATT
GTTATCCGCTCACAATTCCACACAACATACGAGCCGGGAGCATAAAGTGTAAAGCCTGGGGTGCCTAATG
AGTGAGCTAACTCACATTAATTGCGTTGCGCTCACTGCCCGCTTTCCAGTCGGGAAACCTGTCGTGCCAG
CTGCATTAATGAATCGGCCAACGCGCGGGGAGAGGCGGTTTGCGTATTGGGCGCTCTTCCGCTTCCTCGC
TCACTGACTCGCTGCGCTCGGTCGTTCGGCTGCGGCGAGCGGTATCAGCTCACTCAAAGGCGGTAATACG
GTTATCCACAGAATCAGGGGATAACGCAGGAAAGAACATGTGAGCAAAAGGCCAGCAAAAGGCCAGGAAC
CGTAAAAAGGCCGCGTTGCTGGCGTTTTTCCATAGGCTCCGCCCCCCTGACGAGCATCACAAAAATCGAC
GCTCAAGTCAGAGGTGGCGAAACCCGACAGGACTATAAAGATACCAGGCGTTTCCCCCTGGAAGCTCCCT
CGTGCGCTCTCCTGTTCCGACCCTGCCGCTTACCGGATACCTGTCCGCCTTTCTCCCTTCGGGAAGCGTG
GCGCTTTCTCATAGCTCACGCTGTAGGTATCTCAGTTCGGTGTAGGTCGTTCGCTCCAAGCTGGGCTGTG
TGCACGAANCCCCCGTTCAGCCCGACCGCTGCGCCTTATCCGGTAACTATCGTCTTGAGTCCAACCCGGT
AAGACACGACTTATCGCCACTGGCAGCAGCCACTGGTAACAGGATTAGCAGAGCGAGGTATGTAGGCGGT
GCTACAGAGTTCTTGAAGTGGTGGCCTAACTACGGCTACACTAGAAGAACAGTATTTGGTATCTGCGCTC
TGCTGAAGCCAGTTACCTTCGGAAAAAGAGTTGGTAGCTCTTGATCCGGCAAACAAACCACCGCTGGTAG
CGGTGGTTTTTTTGTTTGCAAGCAGCAGATTACGCGCAGAAAAAAAGGATCTCAAGAAGATCCTTTGATC
TTTTCTACGGGGTCTGACGCTCAGTGGAACGAAAACTCACGTTAAGGGATTTTGGTCATGAGATTATCAA
AAAGGATCTTCACCTAGATCCTTTTAAATTAAAAATGAAGTTTTAAATCAATCTAAAGTATATATGAGTA
AACTTGGTCTGACAGTTACCAATGCTTAATCAGTGAGGCACCTATCTCAGCGATCTGTCTATTTCGTTCA
TCCATAGTTGCCTGACTCCCCGTCGTGTAGATAACTACGATACGGGAGGGCTTACCATCTGGCCCCAGTG
CTGCAATGATACCGCGAGACCCACGCTCACCGGCTCCAGATTTATCAGCAATAAACCAGCCAGCCGGAAG
GGCCGAGCGCAGAAGTGGTCCTGCAACTTTATCCGCCTCCATCCAGTCTATTAATTGTTGCCGGGAAGCT
AGAGTAAGTAGTTCGCCAGTTAATAGTTTGCGCAACGTTGTTGCCATTGCTACAGGCATCGTGGTGTCAC
GCTCGTCGTTTGGTATGGCTTCATTCAGCTCCGGTTCCCAACGATCAAGGCGAGTTACATGATCCCCCAT
GTTGTGCAAAAAAGCGGTTAGCTCCTTCGGTCCTCCGATCGTTGTCAGAAGTAAGTTGGCCGCAGTGTTA
TCACTCATGGTTATGGCAGCACTGCATAATTCTCTTACTGTCATGCCATCCGTAAGATGCTTTTCTGTGA
CTGGTGAGTACTCAACCAAGTCATTCTGAGAATAGTGTATGCGGCGACCGAGTTGCTCTTGCCCGGCGTC
AATACGGGATAATACCGCGCCACATAGCAGAACTTTAAAAGTGCTCATCATTGGAAAACGTTCTTCGGGG
CGAAAACTCTCAAGGATCTTACCGCTGTTGAGATCCAGTTCGATGTAACCCACTCGTGCACCCAACTGAT
CTTCAGCATCTTTTACTTTCACCAGCGTTTCTGGGTGAGCAAAAACAGGAAGGCAAAATGCCGCAAAAAA
GGGAATAAGGGCGACACGGAAATGTTGAATACTCATACTCTTCCTTTTTCAATATTATTGAAGCATTTAT
CAGGGTTATTGTCTCATGAGCGGATACATATTTGAATGTATTTAGAAAAATAAACAAATAGGGGTTCCGC
GCACATTTCCCCGAAAAGTGCCACCTAAATTGTAAGCGTTAATATTTTGTTAAAATTCGCGTTAAATTTT
TGTTAAATCAGCTCATTTTTTAACCAATAGGCCGAAATCGGCAAAATCCCTTATAAATCAAAAGAATAGA
CCGAGATAGGGT
[37 nt withheld, positions 5893-5929]
AAAGAACGTGGACTCCAACGTCAAAGG
[49 nt withheld, positions 5957-6005]
T
[91 nt withheld, positions 6007-6097]
G
[124 nt withheld, positions 6099-6222]
CCCATTCGCCATTCAGGCTGCGCAACTGTTGGGAAGGGCGATCGGTGCGGGCCTCTTCGCTATTACGCCA
GTCGACC
Features (pLannotate 1.2.2; 17 found; start..end, strand, type, name):
      1..978     +  promoter       CMV IE94 promoter: enhancer/promoter region of simian cytomegalovirus major immediate early transcription unit IE94
   1013..1031    +  promoter       SP6 promoter: promoter for bacteriophage SP6 RNA polymerase
   1086..1106    +  protein_bind   attB1: mutant version of attB; core recombination site for the Gateway® BP reaction BP Clonase™
   1112..3256    +  CDS            MX2: MX2_HUMAN - Experimental evidence at protein level: Swiss-Prot protein existence level 1. Interferon-induced dynamin-like GTPase with potent antiviral activity against human immunodeficiency virus type 1 (HIV-1). Acts by targeting the viral capsid and affects the nuclear uptake and/or stability of the HIV-1 replication complex and the subsequent chromosomal integration of the proviral DNA. Exhibits antiviral activity also against simian immunodeficiency virus (SIV-mnd). May play a role in regulating nucleocytoplasmic transport and cell-cycle progression. From Homo sapiens (Human).
   3261..3285    -  protein_bind   attB2: mutant version of attB; recombination site for the Gateway® BP reaction BP Clonase™
   3307..3324    -  promoter       T7 promoter (fragment): promoter for bacteriophage T7 RNA polymerase
   3329..3463    -  polyA_signal   SV40 poly(A) signal: SV40 polyadenylation signal
   3576..3594    -  promoter       T3 promoter: promoter for bacteriophage T3 RNA polymerase
   3639..3655    -  protein_bind   lac operator: The lac repressor binds to the lac operator to inhibit transcription in E. coli. This inhibition can be relieved by adding lactose or isopropyl-β-D-thiogalactopyranoside (IPTG). lac repressor encoded by lacI
   3663..3693    -  promoter       lac promoter: promoter for the E. coli lac operon
   3708..3729    -  protein_bind   CAP binding site: CAP binding activates transcription in the presence of cAMP. E. coli catabolite activator protein
   3742..3834    -  CDS            lacI (fragment): lac repressor; lacI; The lac repressor binds to the lac operator to inhibit transcription in E. coli. This inhibition can be relieved by adding lactose or isopropyl-β-D-thiogalactopyranoside (IPTG).
   4017..4605    -  rep_origin     ori: high-copy-number ColE1/pMB1/pBR322/pUC origin of replication
   4776..5636    -  CDS            AmpR: β-lactamase; bla; confers resistance to ampicillin, carbenicillin, and related antibiotics
   5637..5741    -  promoter       AmpR promoter: bla
   5794..6222    -  rep_origin     f1 ori (sequence partly withheld): f1 bacteriophage origin of replication; arrow indicates direction of (+) strand synthesis
   6227..6293    -  CDS            lacZα (fragment): LacZα fragment of β-galactosidase; lacZ fragment
