[The description below was written by a language model from this plasmid's Addgene catalogue record and pLannotate feature annotations shown in this document.]
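Description:
MX2_pCSdest is a Gateway-derived expression clone in which the human MX2 (MXB) open reading frame has been recombined into the pCSDest destination vector, a pCS2-type backbone catalogued as a mammalian expression vector. The insert is flanked by attB1 and attB2 sites left by the recombination reaction. The annotated coding sequence matches human MX2, an interferon-induced dynamin-like GTPase best known for restricting HIV-1 by acting on the viral capsid and nuclear import of the replication complex. The catalogue lists a somewhat larger insert size than the annotated coding region, and the depositor notes a cDNA clone accession as the source. No epitope tags or reporters are annotated.

Upstream of the insert sit two promoters in tandem: the simian CMV IE94 enhancer/promoter, which drives strong RNA polymerase II transcription in vertebrate cells, and an SP6 phage promoter, which allows in vitro synthesis of sense mRNA from the same template. An SV40 polyadenylation signal lies downstream of the insert, along with T7 (partial) and T3 promoters in the antisense orientation. This arrangement suits both transfection and the production of synthetic mRNA for embryo injection. The associated publication surveyed the effects of expressing human chromosome 21 genes on early zebrafish development, which fits this use. Propagation in E. coli relies on a high-copy ColE1/pUC-type origin and ampicillin resistance from β-lactamase. An f1 origin and remnants of the lac promoter/operator, lacI and lacZα are carried over from the parental cloning vector and have no role in expression of the insert.
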