Addgene plasmid #53942: MX2_pCSdest
Depositing lab: Roger Reeves. Depositing organization: Johns Hopkins University and School of Medicine. Publication: Survey of Human Chromosome 21 Gene Expression Effects on Early Development in Danio rerio. Edie S, Zaghloul NA, Leitch CC, Klinedinst DK, Lebron J, Thole JF, McCallion AS, Katsanis N, Reeves RH. G3 (Bethesda). 2018 Jul 2;8(7):2215-2223. doi: 10.1534/g3.118.200144. PubMed 29760202.
Backbone
  Vector backbone: pCSDest
  Backbone manufacturer: Lawson Lab (Addgene Plasmid 22423)
  Backbone size w/o insert (bp): 4095
  Vector type: Mammalian Expression
Growth in bacteria
  Bacterial resistance: Ampicillin, 100 μg/mL
  Growth temperature: 37°C
  Growth strain: DH10B
  Copy number: High Copy
Gene/Insert
  Gene/Insert name: MX2
  Species: H. sapiens (human)
  Insert size (bp): 2682
  Entrez Gene: MX2 (a.k.a. MXB)
  Promoter: SP6 and CMV
  Cloning method: Gateway Cloning
  Sequencing primers: 5′ CMV-F; 3′ EBV-Rev
Terms and licenses: Academic/Nonprofit Terms; Industry Terms
Depositor comments: BC035293
How to cite: MX2_pCSdest was a gift from Roger Reeves (Addgene plasmid # 53942 ; http://n2t.net/addgene:53942 ; RRID:Addgene_53942)
