>Addgene plasmid #53942 | MX2_pCSdest | addgene partial sequence | sequence record 166914 | SP6 5'-ATTTAGGTGACACTATAG-3'
CATCGATTCGAATTCAGGATCACAAGTTTGTACAAAAAAGCAGGCACCATGTCTAAGGCCCACAAGCCTT
GGCCCTACCGGAGGAGAAGTCAATTTTCTTCTCGAAAATACCTGAAAAAAGAAATGAATTCCTTCCAGCA
ACAGCCACCGCCATTCGGCACAGTGCCACCACAAATGATGTTTCCTCCAAACTGGCAGGGGGCAGAGAAG
GACGCTGCTTTCCTCGCCAAGGACTTCAACTTTCTCACTTTGAACAATCAGCCACCACCAGGAAACAGGA
GCCAACCAAGGGCAATGGGGCCCGAGAACAACCTGTACAGCCAGTACGAGCAGAAGGTGCGCCCCTGCAT
TGACCTCATCGACTCCCTGCGGGCTCTGGGTGTGGAGCAGGACCTGGCCCTGCCAGCCATCGCCGTCATC
GGGGACCAGAGCTCGGGCAAGAGCTCTGTGCTGGAGGCACTGTCAGGAGTCGCGCTTCCCAGAGGCAGCG
GAATCGTAACCAGGTGTCCGCTGGTGCTGAAACTGAAAAAGCAGCCCTGTGAGGCATGGGCCGGAAGGAT
CAGCTACCGGAACACCGAGCTAGAGCTTCAGGACCCTGGCCAGGTGGAGAAAGAGATACACAAAGCCCAG
AACGTCATGGCCGGGAATGGCCGGGGCATCAGCCATGAGCTCATCAGCCTGGAGATCACCTCCCCTGAGG
TTCCAGACCTGACCATCATTGACCTTCCCGGCATCACCAGGGTGGCTGTGGACAACCAGCCCCGAGACAT
CGGACTGCAGATCAAGGCTCTCATCAAGAAGTACATCCAGAGGCAGCAGACGATCAACTTGGTGGTGGTT
CCCTGTAACGTGGACATTGCCACCACGGAGGCGCTGAGCATG
