>Addgene plasmid #53942 | MX2_pCSdest | addgene partial sequence | sequence record 166916 | EBV-rev 5'-GTGGTTTGTCCAAACTCATC-3'
ATACGACTCACTATAGTTCTAGAGGCTCGAGAGGATCACCACTTTGTACAAGAAAGCTGGGTTTCAGTGG
ATCTCTTTGCTGGAGAATTGACAGAGTGCGTGTCGCGCCTGAGTGAGCCGGTAAATTCTCTCCTTAAGGA
TTCTTCTCTTGGTAGCGGTCTCACTCTGCTCTTGAAGCAGCCAGGAATAGCGATTTTTTTCCTGTAGTAT
CTGCATCATGGCTTTCTGCAAGGAGTCACCATTCTCTCGGAGCATAAAATACTGAATTATAAATGGGATC
TGGTTGGCGAGACGTTTGCTGGTTTCCAAGAAGTAGGCATTCAGGTGGATGCCTATTTCAGTAAAGGAGG
AAACCGAAGACTCATTACTGGGAAAATGAGAGTTCAACTTCATATTCTGTGAAGGCGTCCCCAGAGGGTT
AAAAATCTCTTCTCGGACTTTCTTCAGAACAACACTGTAAATCTGATCTTGACAAAAAACCATCTGCTCC
ATTCTGAACTGAAGTTGGATCATGTTTTCTGCCTTTGCTGTGTGTTTCACTTTTATGTCTTCAATCGTGC
TCTGAACAGTTTGGTTAAGGTTGAAAAATTCGCCAAAATGTTTTTTGGCCACGTTAATGAAAGCTTGCTG
GATAATTTCCATGGCTTTCTGGAGCATGCTAAGGGCGGGCTCCACCAGCTGCTGGATGTACTGATGCACG
ATGATCTCAAATGTCTTGTAGTTGACAAATCCCAGAAGCTCCTTGCCTCGATACTGCTTTTCATATTTTT
CAACTTCTTCGTGGATAATATTTTTAACTTTTTGGGTATTAGTTGCAAGTATGCCTACCCAGTTTTTAAA
